Addgene plasmid #105032: pKLV2-U6gRNA5(Hgs-g1)-PGKpuroBFP-W
Purpose: Lentiviral gRNA plasmid targeting mouse Hgs , co-expression of TagBFP
Depositing lab: Kosuke Yusa. Depositing organization: Wellcome Sanger Institute. Publication: Genome-wide CRISPR-KO Screen Uncovers mTORC1-Mediated Gsk3 Regulation in Naive Pluripotency Maintenance and Dissolution. Li M, Yu JSL, Tilgner K, Ong SH, Koike-Yusa H, Yusa K. Cell Rep. 2018 Jul 10;24(2):489-502. doi: 10.1016/j.celrep.2018.06.027. PubMed 29996108.
Backbone
  Vector backbone: pKLV2-U6gRNA5(BbsI)-PGKpuroBFP-W
  Backbone manufacturer: Yusa Lab
  Vector type: Mammalian Expression, Lentiviral, CRISPR
  Selectable markers: Puromycin
Growth in bacteria
  Bacterial resistance: Ampicillin, 100 μg/mL
  Growth temperature: 37°C
  Growth strain: NEB Stable
  Copy number: High Copy
Gene/Insert
  Gene/Insert name: gRNA targeting Hgs
  gRNA/shRNA sequence: ATCTGCGACCTGATCCGTC
  Species: M. musculus (mouse)
  Entrez Gene: Hgs (a.k.a. Hgr, Hrs, ZFYVE8, tn)
  Promoter: U6
  Cloning method: Restriction Enzyme; 5′ cloning site BbsI (destroyed during cloning); 3′ cloning site BbsI (destroyed during cloning)
  Sequencing primers: 5′ LKO.1 5'
Terms and licenses: Academic/Nonprofit Terms; Industry Terms: Not Available to Industry
How to cite: pKLV2-U6gRNA5(Hgs-g1)-PGKpuroBFP-W was a gift from Kosuke Yusa (Addgene plasmid # 105032 ; http://n2t.net/addgene:105032 ; RRID:Addgene_105032)
