[The description below was written by a language model from this plasmid's Addgene catalogue record and pLannotate feature annotations shown in this document.]
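Description:
pKLV2-U6gRNA5(Hgs-g1)-PGKpuroBFP-W is a lentiviral CRISPR guide RNA expression plasmid of about 8.65 kb, built on the pKLV2-U6gRNA5(BbsI)-PGKpuroBFP-W backbone. It is propagated in E. coli as a high-copy plasmid through a ColE1/pUC-type origin with ampicillin selection (AmpR). It also retains an f1 origin and remnants of a lacZα/lac promoter cloning region flanked by T7 and T3 promoters. The viral portion has a CMV enhancer/promoter fused to a truncated HIV-1 5' LTR, which drives genomic RNA production in packaging cells. This is followed by the Ψ packaging signal with a partial gag sequence, the RRE for Rev-dependent nuclear export, and the cPPT/CTS. At the 3' end are a WPRE, a second truncated LTR and a bGH polyadenylation signal. No viral structural or enzymatic genes are present intact, so packaging functions have to be supplied in trans.

The payload consists of two cassettes. A human U6 RNA polymerase III promoter transcribes a single guide RNA made of a spacer targeting mouse Hgs (also known as Hrs) joined to a Streptococcus pyogenes Cas9 scaffold. The spacer was inserted at paired BbsI sites that were destroyed during cloning. Downstream, the mouse PGK promoter drives puromycin N-acetyltransferase followed by TagBFP, so transduced cells can be selected with puromycin and tracked by blue fluorescence. The element linking these two coding sequences is not annotated in the feature table. The plasmid encodes no Cas9, so the nuclease must be provided separately in the target cells. The associated work concerned CRISPR knockout screening of naive pluripotency regulation, which fits use of this plasmid for knockout of Hgs in mouse cells.
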