Features (pLannotate 1.2.2; 28 found; start..end, strand, type, name):
     30..458     -  rep_origin     f1 ori (sequence partly withheld): f1 bacteriophage origin of replication; arrow indicates direction of (+) strand synthesis
    463..618     -  CDS            lacZα (fragment): LacZα fragment of β-galactosidase; lacZ fragment
    626..644     +  promoter       T7 promoter: promoter for bacteriophage T7 RNA polymerase
    658..958     +  enhancer       CMV enhancer: human cytomegalovirus immediate early enhancer
    959..1158    +  promoter       CMV promoter: human cytomegalovirus (CMV) immediate early promoter
   1176..1356    +  LTR            5' LTR (truncated): truncated 5' long terminal repeat (LTR) from HIV-1
   1403..1528    +  misc_feature   HIV-1 Ψ: packaging signal of human immunodeficiency virus type 1
   1512..1850    +  CDS            HIV-1 gag (fragment): gag protein from human immunodeficiency virus 1; gag
   2027..2260    +  misc_feature   RRE: The Rev response element (RRE) of HIV-1 allows for Rev-dependent mRNA export from the nucleus to the cytoplasm.
   2637..2737    +  CDS            Rev (fragment): human immunodeficiency virus 1 (HIV-1) Rev protein; rev; enhances nuclear export of unspliced and incompletely spliced viral mRNAs
   2787..2904    +  misc_feature   cPPT/CTS: central polypurine tract and central termination sequence of HIV-1
   2979..3219    +  promoter       U6 promoter: RNA polymerase III promoter for human U6 snRNA
   3266..3333    +  misc_RNA       tracrRNA (fragment): trans-activating CRISPR RNA for the Streptococcus pyogenes CRISPR/Cas9 system
   3356..3855    +  promoter       PGK promoter: mouse phosphoglycerate kinase 1 promoter
   3895..4491    +  CDS            PuroR (fragment): puromycin N-acetyltransferase; pac from Streptomyces; confers resistance to puromycin
   4564..5262    +  CDS            TagBFP: TagBFP is a basic (constitutively fluorescent) blue fluorescent protein published in 2008, derived from Entacmaea quadricolor. It is reported to be a very rapidly-maturing monomer with very low acid sensitivity.
   5274..5860    +  misc_feature   WPRE: woodchuck hepatitis virus posttranscriptional regulatory element
   5854..6000    +  CDS            nef (fragment): NEF_HV1LA - Experimental evidence at protein level: Swiss-Prot protein existence level 1. Extracellular Nef protein targets CD4(+) T-lymphocytes for apoptosis by interacting with CXCR4 surface receptors. From Human immunodeficiency virus type 1 group M subtype B (isolate Lai) (HIV-1).
   6008..6186    +  LTR            5' LTR (truncated): truncated 5' long terminal repeat (LTR) from HIV-1
   6212..6323    +  polyA_signal   bGH poly(A) signal: bovine growth hormone polyadenylation signal
   6462..6480    -  promoter       T3 promoter: promoter for bacteriophage T3 RNA polymerase
   6525..6541    -  protein_bind   lac operator: The lac repressor binds to the lac operator to inhibit transcription in E. coli. This inhibition can be relieved by adding lactose or isopropyl-β-D-thiogalactopyranoside (IPTG). lac repressor encoded by lacI
   6549..6579    -  promoter       lac promoter: promoter for the E. coli lac operon
   6594..6615    -  protein_bind   CAP binding site: CAP binding activates transcription in the presence of cAMP. E. coli catabolite activator protein
   6628..6720    -  CDS            lacI (fragment): lac repressor; lacI; The lac repressor binds to the lac operator to inhibit transcription in E. coli. This inhibition can be relieved by adding lactose or isopropyl-β-D-thiogalactopyranoside (IPTG).
   6903..7491    -  rep_origin     ori: high-copy-number ColE1/pMB1/pBR322/pUC origin of replication
   7662..8522    -  CDS            AmpR: β-lactamase; bla; confers resistance to ampicillin, carbenicillin, and related antibiotics
   8523..8627    -  promoter       AmpR promoter: bla
>Addgene plasmid #105032 | pKLV2-U6gRNA5(Hgs-g1)-PGKpuroBFP-W | depositor full sequence | sequence record 199134 | Full Sequence
CTAAATTGTAAGCGTTAATATTTTGTTAAAATTCGCGTTAAATTTTTGTTAAATCAGCTCATTTTTTAAC
CAATAGGCCGAAATCGGCAAAATCCCTTATAAATCAAAAGAATAGACCGAGATAGGGT
[37 nt withheld, positions 129-165]
AAAGAACGTGGACTCCAACGTCAAAGG
[49 nt withheld, positions 193-241]
T
[91 nt withheld, positions 243-333]
G
[124 nt withheld, positions 335-458]
CCCATTCGCCATTCAGGCTGCGCAACTGTTGGGAAGGGCGATCGGTGCGGGCCTCTTCGCTATTACGCCA
GCTGGCGAAAGGGGGATGTGCTGCAAGGCGATTAAGTTGGGTAACGCCAGGGTTTTCCCAGTCACGACGT
TGTAAAACGACGGCCAGTGAGCGCGCGTAATACGACTCACTATAGGGCGAATTGACTAGTACATAACTTA
CGGTAAATGGCCCGCCTGGCTGACCGCCCAACGACCCCCGCCCATTGACGTCAATAATGACGTATGTTCC
CATAGTAACGCCAATAGGGACTTTCCATTGACGTCAATGGGTGGAGTATTTACGGTAAACTGCCCACTTG
GCAGTACATCAAGTGTATCATATGCCAAGTACGCCCCCTATTGACGTCAATGACGGTAAATGGCCCGCCT
GGCATTATGCCCAGTACATGACCTTATGGGACTTTCCTACTTGGCAGTACATCTACGTATTAGTCATCGC
TATTACCATGGTGATGCGGTTTTGGCAGTACATCAATGGGCGTGGATAGCGGTTTGACTCACGGGGATTT
CCAAGTCTCCACCCCATTGACGTCAATGGGAGTTTGTTTTGGCACCAAAATCAACGGGACTTTCCAAAAT
GTCGTAACAACTCCGCCCCATTGACGCAAATGGGCGGTAGGCGTGTACGGTGGGAGGTCTATATAAGCAG
CGCGTTTTGCCTGTACTGGGTCTCTCTGGTTAGACCAGATCTGAGCCTGGGAGCTCTCTGGCTAACTAGG
GAACCCACTGCTTAAGCCTCAATAAAGCTTGCCTTGAGTGCTTCAAGTAGTGTGTGCCCGTCTGTTGTGT
GACTCTGGTAACTAGAGATCCCTCAGACCCTTTTAGTCAGTGTGGAAAATCTCTAGCAGTGGCGCCCGAA
CAGGGACTTGAAAGCGAAAGGGAAACCAGAGGAGCTCTCTCGACGCAGGACTCGGCTTGCTGAAGCGCGC
ACGGCAAGAGGCGAGGGGCGGCGACTGGTGAGTACGCCAAAAATTTTGACTAGCGGAGGCTAGAAGGAGA
GAGATGGGTGCGAGAGCGTCAGTATTAAGCGGGGGAGAATTAGATCGCGATGGGAAAAAATTCGGTTAAG
GCCAGGGGGAAAGAAAAAATATAAATTAAAACATATAGTATGGGCAAGCAGGGAGCTAGAACGATTCGCA
GTTAATCCTGGCCTGTTAGAAACATCAGAAGGCTGTAGACAAATACTGGGACAGCTACAACCATCCCTTC
AGACAGGATCAGAAGAACTTAGATCATTATATAATACAGTAGCAACCCTCTATTGTGTGCATCAAAGGAT
AGAGATAAAAGACACCAAGGAAGCTTTAGACAAGATAGAGGAAGAGCAAAACAAAAGTAAGACCACCGCA
CAGCAAGCGGCCGGCCGCGCTGATCTTCAGACCTGGAGGAGGAGATATGAGGGACAATTGGAGAAGTGAA
TTATATAAATATAAAGTAGTAAAAATTGAACCATTAGGAGTAGCACCCACCAAGGCAAAGAGAAGAGTGG
TGCAGAGAGAAAAAAGAGCAGTGGGAATAGGAGCTTTGTTCCTTGGGTTCTTGGGAGCAGCAGGAAGCAC
TATGGGCGCAGCGTCAATGACGCTGACGGTACAGGCCAGACAATTATTGTCTGGTATAGTGCAGCAGCAG
AACAATTTGCTGAGGGCTATTGAGGCGCAACAGCATCTGTTGCAACTCACAGTCTGGGGCATCAAGCAGC
TCCAGGCAAGAATCCTGGCTGTGGAAAGATACCTAAAGGATCAACAGCTCCTGGGGATTTGGGGTTGCTC
TGGAAAACTCATTTGCACCACTGCTGTGCCTTGGAATGCTAGTTGGAGTAATAAATCTCTGGAACAGATT
TGGAATCACACGACCTGGATGGAGTGGGACAGAGAAATTAACAATTACACAAGCTTAATACACTCCTTAA
TTGAAGAATCGCAAAACCAGCAAGAAAAGAATGAACAAGAATTATTGGAATTAGATAAATGGGCAAGTTT
GTGGAATTGGTTTAACATAACAAATTGGCTGTGGTATATAAAATTATTCATAATGATAGTAGGAGGCTTG
GTAGGTTTAAGAATAGTTTTTGCTGTACTTTCTATAGTGAATAGAGTTAGGCAGGGATATTCACCATTAT
CGTTTCAGACCCACCTCCCAACCCCGAGGGGACCCGACAGGCCCGAAGGAATAGAAGAAGAAGGTGGAGA
GAGAGACAGAGACAGATCCATTCGATTAGTGAACGGATCGGCACTGCGTGCGCCAATTCTGCAGACAAAT
GGCAGTATTCATCCACAATTTTAAAAGAAAAGGGGGGATTGGGGGGTACAGTGCAGGGGAAAGAATAGTA
GACATAATAGCAACAGACATACAAACTAAAGAATTACAAAAACAAATTACAAAAATTCAAAATTTTCGGG
TTTATTACAGGGACAGCAGAGATCCAGTTTGGTTAGTACCGGGCCCTACGCGTCCAAGGTCGGGCAGGAA
GAGGGCCTATTTCCCATGATTCCTTCATATTTGCATATACGATACAAGGCTGTTAGAGAGATAATTAGAA
TTAATTTGACTGTAAACACAAAGATATTAGTACAAAATACGTGACGTAGAAAGTAATAATTTCTTGGGTA
GTTTGCAGTTTTAAAATTATGTTTTAAAATGGACTATCATATGCTTACCGTAACTTGAAAGTATTTCGAT
TTCTTGGCTTTATATATCTTGTGGAAAGGACGAAACACCGATCTGCGACCTGATCCGTCGTTTAAGAGCT
ATGCTGGAAACAGCATAGCAAGTTTAAATAAGGCTAGTCCGTTATCAACTTGAAAAAGTGGCACCGAGTC
GGTGCTTTTTTTGGATCCAATTCTACCGGGTAGGGGAGGCGCTTTTCCCAAGGCAGTCTGGAGCATGCGC
TTTAGCAGCCCCGCTGGGCACTTGGCGCTACACAAGTGGCCTCTGGCCTCGCACACATTCCACATCCACC
GGTAGGCGCCAACCGGCTCCGTTCTTTGGTGGCCCCTTCGCGCCACCTTCTACTCCTCCCCTAGTCAGGA
AGTTCCCCCCCGCCCCGCAGCTCGCGTCGTGCAGGACGTGACAAATGGAAGTAGCACGTCTCACTAGTCT
CGTGCAGATGGACAGCACCGCTGAGCAATGGAAGCGGGTAGGCCTTTGGGGCAGCGGCCAATAGCAGCTT
TGCTCCTTCGCTTTCTGGGCTCAGAGGCTGGGAAGGGGTGGGTCCGGGGGCGGGCTCAGGGGCGGGCTCA
GGGGCGGGGCGGGCGCCCGAAGGTCCTCCGGAGGCCCGGCATTCTGCACGCTTCAAAAGCGCACGTCTGC
CGCGCTGTTCTCCTCTTCCTCATCTCCGGGCCTTTCGACCTGCATCCATCTAGATCTCGAGCAGCTGAAG
CTTACCATGACCGAGTACAAGCCCACGGTGCGCCTCGCCACCCGCGACGACGTCCCCAGGGCCGTACGCA
CCCTCGCCGCCGCGTTCGCCGACTACCCCGCCACGCGCCACACCGTCGATCCGGACCGCCACATCGAGCG
GGTCACCGAGCTGCAAGAACTCTTCCTCACGCGCGTCGGGCTCGACATCGGCAAGGTGTGGGTCGCGGAC
GACGGCGCCGCGGTGGCGGTCTGGACCACGCCGGAGAGCGTCGAAGCGGGGGCGGTGTTCGCCGAGATCG
GCCCGCGCATGGCCGAGTTGAGCGGTTCCCGGCTGGCCGCGCAGCAACAGATGGAAGGCCTCCTGGCGCC
GCACCGGCCCAAGGAGCCCGCGTGGTTCCTGGCCACCGTCGGCGTCTCGCCCGACCACCAGGGCAAGGGT
CTGGGCAGCGCCGTCGTGCTCCCCGGAGTGGAGGCGGCCGAGCGCGCCGGGGTGCCCGCCTTCCTGGAGA
CCTCCGCGCCCCGCAACCTCCCCTTCTACGAGCGGCTCGGCTTCACCGTCACCGCCGACGTCGAGGTGCC
CGAAGGACCGCGCACCTGGTGCATGACCCGCAAGCCCGGTGCCGGCGGCGGGTCCGGAGGAGAGGGCAGA
GGAAGTCTCCTAACATGCGGTGACGTGGAGGAGAATCCTGGCCCAATGAGCGAGCTGATTAAGGAGAACA
TGCACATGAAGCTGTACATGGAGGGCACCGTGGACAACCATCACTTCAAGTGCACATCCGAGGGCGAAGG
CAAGCCCTACGAGGGCACCCAGACCATGAGAATCAAGGTGGTCGAGGGCGGCCCTCTCCCCTTCGCCTTC
GACATCCTGGCTACTAGCTTCCTCTACGGCAGCAAGACCTTCATCAACCACACCCAGGGCATCCCCGACT
TCTTCAAGCAGTCCTTCCCTGAGGGCTTCACATGGGAGAGAGTCACCACATACGAGGACGGGGGCGTGCT
GACCGCTACCCAGGACACCAGCCTCCAGGACGGCTGCCTCATCTACAACGTCAAGATCAGAGGGGTGAAC
TTCACATCCAACGGCCCTGTGATGCAGAAGAAAACACTCGGCTGGGAGGCCTTCACCGAGACGCTGTACC
CCGCTGACGGCGGCCTGGAAGGCAGAAACGACATGGCCCTGAAGCTCGTGGGCGGGAGCCATCTGATCGC
AAACATCAAGACCACATATAGATCCAAGAAACCCGCTAAGAACCTCAAGATGCCTGGCGTCTACTATGTG
GACTACAGACTGGAAAGAATCAAGGAGGCCAACAACGAGACCTACGTCGAGCAGCACGAGGTGGCAGTGG
CCAGATACTGCGACCTCCCTAGCAAACTGGGGCACAAGCTTAATTGAGCGGCCGCTCAACCTCTGGATTA
CAAAATTTGTGAAAGATTGACTGGTATTCTTAACTATGTTGCTCCTTTTACGCTATGTGGATACGCTGCT
TTAATGCCTTTGTATCATGCTATTGCTTCCCGTATGGCTTTCATTTTCTCCTCCTTGTATAAATCCTGGT
TGCTGTCTCTTTATGAGGAGTTGTGGCCCGTTGTCAGGCAACGTGGCGTGGTGTGCACTGTGTTTGCTGA
CGCAACCCCCACTGGTTGGGGCATTGCCACCACCTGTCAGCTCCTTTCCGGGACTTTCGCTTTCCCCCTC
CCTATTGCCACGGCGGAACTCATCGCCGCCTGCCTTGCCCGCTGCTGGACAGGGGCTCGGCTGTTGGGCA
CTGACAATTCCGTGGTGTTGTCGGGGAAATCATCGTCCTTTCCTTGGCTGCTCGCCTGTGTTGCCACCTG
GATTCTGCGCGGGACGTCCTTCTGCTACGTCCCTTCGGCCCTCAATCCAGCGGACCTTCCTTCCCGCGGC
CTGCTGCCGGCTCTGCGGCCTCTTCCGCGTCTACGCCTTCGCCCTCAGACGAGTCGGATCTCCCTTTGGG
CCGCCTCCCCGCAGGTACCTTTAAGACCAATGACTTACAAGGCAGCTGTAGATCTTAGCCACTTTTTAAA
AGAAAAGGGGGGACTGGAAGGGCTAATTCACTCCCAAAGAAGTCAAGATCTGCTTTTTGCCTGTACTGGG
TCTCTCTGGTTAGACCAGAGTCTCTCTGGTTAGACCAGATCTGAGCCTGGGAGCTCTCTGGCTAACTAGG
GAACCCACTGCTTAAGCCTCAATAAAGCTTGCCTTGAGTGCTTCAAGTAGTGTGTGCCCGTCTGTTGTGT
GACTCTGGTAACTAGAGATCCCTCAGACCCTTTTAGTCAGTGTGGAAAATCTCTAGCAGTTTAAACCCGC
TGATCAGCCTCGACTGTGCCTTCTAGTTGCCAGCCATCTGTTGTTTGCCCCTCCCCCGTGCCTTCCTTGA
CCCTGGAAGGTGCCACTCCCACTGTCCTTTCCTAATAAAATGAGGAAATTGCATCGCATTGTCTGAGTAG
GTGTCATTCTATTCTGGGGGGTGGGGTGGGGCAGGACAGCAAGGGGGAGGATTGGGAAGTCAATAGCAGG
CATGCTGGGGATGCGGTGGGCTCTATGGGCGGCCGTTAATTAAGCTTTTGTTCCCTTTAGTGAGGGTTAA
TTGCGCGCTTGGCGTAATCATGGTCATAGCTGTTTCCTGTGTGAAATTGTTATCCGCTCACAATTCCACA
CAACATACGAGCCGGAAGCATAAAGTGTAAAGCCTGGGGTGCCTAATGAGTGAGCTAACTCACATTAATT
GCGTTGCGCTCACTGCCCGCTTTCCAGTCGGGAAACCTGTCGTGCCAGCTGCATTAATGAATCGGCCAAC
GCGCGGGGAGAGGCGGTTTGCGTATTGGGCGCTCTTCCGCTTCCTCGCTCACTGACTCGCTGCGCTCGGT
CGTTCGGCTGCGGCGAGCGGTATCAGCTCACTCAAAGGCGGTAATACGGTTATCCACAGAATCAGGGGAT
AACGCAGGAAAGAACATGTGAGCAAAAGGCCAGCAAAAGGCCAGGAACCGTAAAAAGGCCGCGTTGCTGG
CGTTTTTCCATAGGCTCCGCCCCCCTGACGAGCATCACAAAAATCGACGCTCAAGTCAGAGGTGGCGAAA
CCCGACAGGACTATAAAGATACCAGGCGTTTCCCCCTGGAAGCTCCCTCGTGCGCTCTCCTGTTCCGACC
CTGCCGCTTACCGGATACCTGTCCGCCTTTCTCCCTTCGGGAAGCGTGGCGCTTTCTCATAGCTCACGCT
GTAGGTATCTCAGTTCGGTGTAGGTCGTTCGCTCCAAGCTGGGCTGTGTGCACGAACCCCCCGTTCAGCC
CGACCGCTGCGCCTTATCCGGTAACTATCGTCTTGAGTCCAACCCGGTAAGACACGACTTATCGCCACTG
GCAGCAGCCACTGGTAACAGGATTAGCAGAGCGAGGTATGTAGGCGGTGCTACAGAGTTCTTGAAGTGGT
GGCCTAACTACGGCTACACTAGAAGGACAGTATTTGGTATCTGCGCTCTGCTGAAGCCAGTTACCTTCGG
AAAAAGAGTTGGTAGCTCTTGATCCGGCAAACAAACCACCGCTGGTAGCGGTGGTTTTTTTGTTTGCAAG
CAGCAGATTACGCGCAGAAAAAAAGGATCTCAAGAAGATCCTTTGATCTTTTCTACGGGGTCTGACGCTC
AGTGGAACGAAAACTCACGTTAAGGGATTTTGGTCATGAGATTATCAAAAAGGATCTTCACCTAGATCCT
TTTAAATTAAAAATGAAGTTTTAAATCAATCTAAAGTATATATGAGTAAACTTGGTCTGACAGTTACCAA
TGCTTAATCAGTGAGGCACCTATCTCAGCGATCTGTCTATTTCGTTCATCCATAGTTGCCTGACTCCCCG
TCGTGTAGATAACTACGATACGGGAGGGCTTACCATCTGGCCCCAGTGCTGCAATGATACCGCGAGACCC
ACGCTCACCGGCTCCAGATTTATCAGCAATAAACCAGCCAGCCGGAAGGGCCGAGCGCAGAAGTGGTCCT
GCAACTTTATCCGCCTCCATCCAGTCTATTAATTGTTGCCGGGAAGCTAGAGTAAGTAGTTCGCCAGTTA
ATAGTTTGCGCAACGTTGTTGCCATTGCTACAGGCATCGTGGTGTCACGCTCGTCGTTTGGTATGGCTTC
ATTCAGCTCCGGTTCCCAACGATCAAGGCGAGTTACATGATCCCCCATGTTGTGCAAAAAAGCGGTTAGC
TCCTTCGGTCCTCCGATCGTTGTCAGAAGTAAGTTGGCCGCAGTGTTATCACTCATGGTTATGGCAGCAC
TGCATAATTCTCTTACTGTCATGCCATCCGTAAGATGCTTTTCTGTGACTGGTGAGTACTCAACCAAGTC
ATTCTGAGAATAGTGTATGCGGCGACCGAGTTGCTCTTGCCCGGCGTCAATACGGGATAATACCGCGCCA
CATAGCAGAACTTTAAAAGTGCTCATCATTGGAAAACGTTCTTCGGGGCGAAAACTCTCAAGGATCTTAC
CGCTGTTGAGATCCAGTTCGATGTAACCCACTCGTGCACCCAACTGATCTTCAGCATCTTTTACTTTCAC
CAGCGTTTCTGGGTGAGCAAAAACAGGAAGGCAAAATGCCGCAAAAAAGGGAATAAGGGCGACACGGAAA
TGTTGAATACTCATACTCTTCCTTTTTCAATATTATTGAAGCATTTATCAGGGTTATTGTCTCATGAGCG
GATACATATTTGAATGTATTTAGAAAAATAAACAAATAGGGGTTCCGCGCACATTTCCCCGAAAAGTGCC
AC
