Features (pLannotate 1.2.2; 28 found; start..end, strand, type, name):
     30..458     -  rep_origin     f1 ori (sequence partly withheld): f1 bacteriophage origin of replication; arrow indicates direction of (+) strand synthesis
    463..618     -  CDS            lacZα (fragment): LacZα fragment of β-galactosidase; lacZ fragment
    626..644     +  promoter       T7 promoter: promoter for bacteriophage T7 RNA polymerase
    658..958     +  enhancer       CMV enhancer: human cytomegalovirus immediate early enhancer
    959..1158    +  promoter       CMV promoter: human cytomegalovirus (CMV) immediate early promoter
   1176..1356    +  LTR            5' LTR (truncated): truncated 5' long terminal repeat (LTR) from HIV-1
   1403..1528    +  misc_feature   HIV-1 Ψ: packaging signal of human immunodeficiency virus type 1
   1512..1850    +  CDS            HIV-1 gag (fragment): gag protein from human immunodeficiency virus 1; gag
   2027..2260    +  misc_feature   RRE: The Rev response element (RRE) of HIV-1 allows for Rev-dependent mRNA export from the nucleus to the cytoplasm.
   2637..2737    +  CDS            Rev (fragment): human immunodeficiency virus 1 (HIV-1) Rev protein; rev; enhances nuclear export of unspliced and incompletely spliced viral mRNAs
   2787..2904    +  misc_feature   cPPT/CTS: central polypurine tract and central termination sequence of HIV-1
   2979..3219    +  promoter       U6 promoter: RNA polymerase III promoter for human U6 snRNA
   3266..3333    +  misc_RNA       tracrRNA (fragment): trans-activating CRISPR RNA for the Streptococcus pyogenes CRISPR/Cas9 system
   3356..3855    +  promoter       PGK promoter: mouse phosphoglycerate kinase 1 promoter
   3895..4491    +  CDS            PuroR (fragment): puromycin N-acetyltransferase; pac from Streptomyces; confers resistance to puromycin
   4564..5262    +  CDS            TagBFP: TagBFP is a basic (constitutively fluorescent) blue fluorescent protein published in 2008, derived from Entacmaea quadricolor. It is reported to be a very rapidly-maturing monomer with very low acid sensitivity.
   5274..5860    +  misc_feature   WPRE: woodchuck hepatitis virus posttranscriptional regulatory element
   5854..6000    +  CDS            nef (fragment): NEF_HV1LA - Experimental evidence at protein level: Swiss-Prot protein existence level 1. Extracellular Nef protein targets CD4(+) T-lymphocytes for apoptosis by interacting with CXCR4 surface receptors. From Human immunodeficiency virus type 1 group M subtype B (isolate Lai) (HIV-1).
   6008..6186    +  LTR            5' LTR (truncated): truncated 5' long terminal repeat (LTR) from HIV-1
   6212..6323    +  polyA_signal   bGH poly(A) signal: bovine growth hormone polyadenylation signal
   6462..6480    -  promoter       T3 promoter: promoter for bacteriophage T3 RNA polymerase
   6525..6541    -  protein_bind   lac operator: The lac repressor binds to the lac operator to inhibit transcription in E. coli. This inhibition can be relieved by adding lactose or isopropyl-β-D-thiogalactopyranoside (IPTG). lac repressor encoded by lacI
   6549..6579    -  promoter       lac promoter: promoter for the E. coli lac operon
   6594..6615    -  protein_bind   CAP binding site: CAP binding activates transcription in the presence of cAMP. E. coli catabolite activator protein
   6628..6720    -  CDS            lacI (fragment): lac repressor; lacI; The lac repressor binds to the lac operator to inhibit transcription in E. coli. This inhibition can be relieved by adding lactose or isopropyl-β-D-thiogalactopyranoside (IPTG).
   6903..7491    -  rep_origin     ori: high-copy-number ColE1/pMB1/pBR322/pUC origin of replication
   7662..8522    -  CDS            AmpR: β-lactamase; bla; confers resistance to ampicillin, carbenicillin, and related antibiotics
   8523..8627    -  promoter       AmpR promoter: bla
>Addgene plasmid #105032 | pKLV2-U6gRNA5(Hgs-g1)-PGKpuroBFP-W | addgene full sequence | sequence record 207201 | Addgene NGS Result
CTAAATTGTAAGCGTTAATATTTTGTTAAAATTCGCGTTAAATTTTTGTTAAATCAGCTCATTTTTTAAC
CAATAGGCCGAAATCGGCAAAATCCCTTATAAATCAAAAGAATAGACCGAGATAGGGT
[37 nt withheld, positions 129-165]
AAAGAACGTGGACTCCAACGTCAAAGG
[49 nt withheld, positions 193-241]
T
[91 nt withheld, positions 243-333]
G
[124 nt withheld, positions 335-458]
CCCATTCGCCATTCAGGCTGCGCAACTGTTGGGAAGGGCGATCGGTGCGGGCCTCTTCGCTATTACGCCA
GCTGGCGAAAGGGGGATGTGCTGCAAGGCGATTAAGTTGGGTAACGCCAGGGTTTTCCCAGTCACGACGT
TGTAAAACGACGGCCAGTGAGCGCGCGTAATACGACTCACTATAGGGCGAATTGACTAGTACATAACTTA
CGGTAAATGGCCCGCCTGGCTGACCGCCCAACGACCCCCGCCCATTGACGTCAATAATGACGTATGTTCC
CATAGTAACGCCAATAGGGACTTTCCATTGACGTCAATGGGTGGAGTATTTACGGTAAACTGCCCACTTG
GCAGTACATCAAGTGTATCATATGCCAAGTACGCCCCCTATTGACGTCAATGACGGTAAATGGCCCGCCT
GGCATTATGCCCAGTACATGACCTTATGGGACTTTCCTACTTGGCAGTACATCTACGTATTAGTCATCGC
TATTACCATGGTGATGCGGTTTTGGCAGTACATCAATGGGCGTGGATAGCGGTTTGACTCACGGGGATTT
CCAAGTCTCCACCCCATTGACGTCAATGGGAGTTTGTTTTGGCACCAAAATCAACGGGACTTTCCAAAAT
GTCGTAACAACTCCGCCCCATTGACGCAAATGGGCGGTAGGCGTGTACGGTGGGAGGTCTATATAAGCAG
CGCGTTTTGCCTGTACTGGGTCTCTCTGGTTAGACCAGATCTGAGCCTGGGAGCTCTCTGGCTAACTAGG
GAACCCACTGCTTAAGCCTCAATAAAGCTTGCCTTGAGTGCTTCAAGTAGTGTGTGCCCGTCTGTTGTGT
GACTCTGGTAACTAGAGATCCCTCAGACCCTTTTAGTCAGTGTGGAAAATCTCTAGCAGTGGCGCCCGAA
CAGGGACTTGAAAGCGAAAGGGAAACCAGAGGAGCTCTCTCGACGCAGGACTCGGCTTGCTGAAGCGCGC
ACGGCAAGAGGCGAGGGGCGGCGACTGGTGAGTACGCCAAAAATTTTGACTAGCGGAGGCTAGAAGGAGA
GAGATGGGTGCGAGAGCGTCAGTATTAAGCGGGGGAGAATTAGATCGCGATGGGAAAAAATTCGGTTAAG
GCCAGGGGGAAAGAAAAAATATAAATTAAAACATATAGTATGGGCAAGCAGGGAGCTAGAACGATTCGCA
GTTAATCCTGGCCTGTTAGAAACATCAGAAGGCTGTAGACAAATACTGGGACAGCTACAACCATCCCTTC
AGACAGGATCAGAAGAACTTAGATCATTATATAATACAGTAGCAACCCTCTATTGTGTGCATCAAAGGAT
AGAGATAAAAGACACCAAGGAAGCTTTAGACAAGATAGAGGAAGAGCAAAACAAAAGTAAGACCACCGCA
CAGCAAGCGGCCGGCCGCGCTGATCTTCAGACCTGGAGGAGGAGATATGAGGGACAATTGGAGAAGTGAA
TTATATAAATATAAAGTAGTAAAAATTGAACCATTAGGAGTAGCACCCACCAAGGCAAAGAGAAGAGTGG
TGCAGAGAGAAAAAAGAGCAGTGGGAATAGGAGCTTTGTTCCTTGGGTTCTTGGGAGCAGCAGGAAGCAC
TATGGGCGCAGCGTCAATGACGCTGACGGTACAGGCCAGACAATTATTGTCTGGTATAGTGCAGCAGCAG
AACAATTTGCTGAGGGCTATTGAGGCGCAACAGCATCTGTTGCAACTCACAGTCTGGGGCATCAAGCAGC
TCCAGGCAAGAATCCTGGCTGTGGAAAGATACCTAAAGGATCAACAGCTCCTGGGGATTTGGGGTTGCTC
TGGAAAACTCATTTGCACCACTGCTGTGCCTTGGAATGCTAGTTGGAGTAATAAATCTCTGGAACAGATT
TGGAATCACACGACCTGGATGGAGTGGGACAGAGAAATTAACAATTACACAAGCTTAATACACTCCTTAA
TTGAAGAATCGCAAAACCAGCAAGAAAAGAATGAACAAGAATTATTGGAATTAGATAAATGGGCAAGTTT
GTGGAATTGGTTTAACATAACAAATTGGCTGTGGTATATAAAATTATTCATAATGATAGTAGGAGGCTTG
GTAGGTTTAAGAATAGTTTTTGCTGTACTTTCTATAGTGAATAGAGTTAGGCAGGGATATTCACCATTAT
CGTTTCAGACCCACCTCCCAACCCCGAGGGGACCCGACAGGCCCGAAGGAATAGAAGAAGAAGGTGGAGA
GAGAGACAGAGACAGATCCATTCGATTAGTGAACGGATCGGCACTGCGTGCGCCAATTCTGCAGACAAAT
GGCAGTATTCATCCACAATTTTAAAAGAAAAGGGGGGATTGGGGGGTACAGTGCAGGGGAAAGAATAGTA
GACATAATAGCAACAGACATACAAACTAAAGAATTACAAAAACAAATTACAAAAATTCAAAATTTTCGGG
TTTATTACAGGGACAGCAGAGATCCAGTTTGGTTAGTACCGGGCCCTACGCGTCCAAGGTCGGGCAGGAA
GAGGGCCTATTTCCCATGATTCCTTCATATTTGCATATACGATACAAGGCTGTTAGAGAGATAATTAGAA
TTAATTTGACTGTAAACACAAAGATATTAGTACAAAATACGTGACGTAGAAAGTAATAATTTCTTGGGTA
GTTTGCAGTTTTAAAATTATGTTTTAAAATGGACTATCATATGCTTACCGTAACTTGAAAGTATTTCGAT
TTCTTGGCTTTATATATCTTGTGGAAAGGACGAAACACCGATCTGCGACCTGATCCGTCGTTTAAGAGCT
ATGCTGGAAACAGCATAGCAAGTTTAAATAAGGCTAGTCCGTTATCAACTTGAAAAAGTGGCACCGAGTC
GGTGCTTTTTTTGGATCCAATTCTACCGGGTAGGGGAGGCGCTTTTCCCAAGGCAGTCTGGAGCATGCGC
TTTAGCAGCCCCGCTGGGCACTTGGCGCTACACAAGTGGCCTCTGGCCTCGCACACATTCCACATCCACC
GGTAGGCGCCAACCGGCTCCGTTCTTTGGTGGCCCCTTCGCGCCACCTTCTACTCCTCCCCTAGTCAGGA
AGTTCCCCCCCGCCCCGCAGCTCGCGTCGTGCAGGACGTGACAAATGGAAGTAGCACGTCTCACTAGTCT
CGTGCAGATGGACAGCACCGCTGAGCAATGGAAGCGGGTAGGCCTTTGGGGCAGCGGCCAATAGCAGCTT
TGCTCCTTCGCTTTCTGGGCTCAGAGGCTGGGAAGGGGTGGGTCCGGGGGCGGGCTCAGGGGCGGGCTCA
GGGGCGGGGCGGGCGCCCGAAGGTCCTCCGGAGGCCCGGCATTCTGCACGCTTCAAAAGCGCACGTCTGC
CGCGCTGTTCTCCTCTTCCTCATCTCCGGGCCTTTCGACCTGCATCCATCTAGATCTCGAGCAGCTGAAG
CTTACCATGACCGAGTACAAGCCCACGGTGCGCCTCGCCACCCGCGACGACGTCCCCAGGGCCGTACGCA
CCCTCGCCGCCGCGTTCGCCGACTACCCCGCCACGCGCCACACCGTCGATCCGGACCGCCACATCGAGCG
GGTCACCGAGCTGCAAGAACTCTTCCTCACGCGCGTCGGGCTCGACATCGGCAAGGTGTGGGTCGCGGAC
GACGGCGCCGCGGTGGCGGTCTGGACCACGCCGGAGAGCGTCGAAGCGGGGGCGGTGTTCGCCGAGATCG
GCCCGCGCATGGCCGAGTTGAGCGGTTCCCGGCTGGCCGCGCAGCAACAGATGGAAGGCCTCCTGGCGCC
GCACCGGCCCAAGGAGCCCGCGTGGTTCCTGGCCACCGTCGGCGTCTCGCCCGACCACCAGGGCAAGGGT
CTGGGCAGCGCCGTCGTGCTCCCCGGAGTGGAGGCGGCCGAGCGCGCCGGGGTGCCCGCCTTCCTGGAGA
CCTCCGCGCCCCGCAACCTCCCCTTCTACGAGCGGCTCGGCTTCACCGTCACCGCCGACGTCGAGGTGCC
CGAAGGACCGCGCACCTGGTGCATGACCCGCAAGCCCGGTGCCGGCGGCGGGTCCGGAGGAGAGGGCAGA
GGAAGTCTCCTAACATGCGGTGACGTGGAGGAGAATCCTGGCCCAATGAGCGAGCTGATTAAGGAGAACA
TGCACATGAAGCTGTACATGGAGGGCACCGTGGACAACCATCACTTCAAGTGCACATCCGAGGGCGAAGG
CAAGCCCTACGAGGGCACCCAGACCATGAGAATCAAGGTGGTCGAGGGCGGCCCTCTCCCCTTCGCCTTC
GACATCCTGGCTACTAGCTTCCTCTACGGCAGCAAGACCTTCATCAACCACACCCAGGGCATCCCCGACT
TCTTCAAGCAGTCCTTCCCTGAGGGCTTCACATGGGAGAGAGTCACCACATACGAGGACGGGGGCGTGCT
GACCGCTACCCAGGACACCAGCCTCCAGGACGGCTGCCTCATCTACAACGTCAAGATCAGAGGGGTGAAC
TTCACATCCAACGGCCCTGTGATGCAGAAGAAAACACTCGGCTGGGAGGCCTTCACCGAGACGCTGTACC
CCGCTGACGGCGGCCTGGAAGGCAGAAACGACATGGCCCTGAAGCTCGTGGGCGGGAGCCATCTGATCGC
AAACATCAAGACCACATATAGATCCAAGAAACCCGCTAAGAACCTCAAGATGCCTGGCGTCTACTATGTG
GACTACAGACTGGAAAGAATCAAGGAGGCCAACAACGAGACCTACGTCGAGCAGCACGAGGTGGCAGTGG
CCAGATACTGCGACCTCCCTAGCAAACTGGGGCACAAGCTTAATTGAGCGGCCGCTCAACCTCTGGATTA
CAAAATTTGTGAAAGATTGACTGGTATTCTTAACTATGTTGCTCCTTTTACGCTATGTGGATACGCTGCT
TTAATGCCTTTGTATCATGCTATTGCTTCCCGTATGGCTTTCATTTTCTCCTCCTTGTATAAATCCTGGT
TGCTGTCTCTTTATGAGGAGTTGTGGCCCGTTGTCAGGCAACGTGGCGTGGTGTGCACTGTGTTTGCTGA
CGCAACCCCCACTGGTTGGGGCATTGCCACCACCTGTCAGCTCCTTTCCGGGACTTTCGCTTTCCCCCTC
CCTATTGCCACGGCGGAACTCATCGCCGCCTGCCTTGCCCGCTGCTGGACAGGGGCTCGGCTGTTGGGCA
CTGACAATTCCGTGGTGTTGTCGGGGAAATCATCGTCCTTTCCTTGGCTGCTCGCCTGTGTTGCCACCTG
GATTCTGCGCGGGACGTCCTTCTGCTACGTCCCTTCGGCCCTCAATCCAGCGGACCTTCCTTCCCGCGGC
CTGCTGCCGGCTCTGCGGCCTCTTCCGCGTCTACGCCTTCGCCCTCAGACGAGTCGGATCTCCCTTTGGG
CCGCCTCCCCGCAGGTACCTTTAAGACCAATGACTTACAAGGCAGCTGTAGATCTTAGCCACTTTTTAAA
AGAAAAGGGGGGACTGGAAGGGCTAATTCACTCCCAAAGAAGTCAAGATCTGCTTTTTGCCTGTACTGGG
TCTCTCTGGTTAGACCAGAGTCTCTCTGGTTAGACCAGATCTGAGCCTGGGAGCTCTCTGGCTAACTAGG
GAACCCACTGCTTAAGCCTCAATAAAGCTTGCCTTGAGTGCTTCAAGTAGTGTGTGCCCGTCTGTTGTGT
GACTCTGGTAACTAGAGATCCCTCAGACCCTTTTAGTCAGTGTGGAAAATCTCTAGCAGTTTAAACCCGC
TGATCAGCCTCGACTGTGCCTTCTAGTTGCCAGCCATCTGTTGTTTGCCCCTCCCCCGTGCCTTCCTTGA
CCCTGGAAGGTGCCACTCCCACTGTCCTTTCCTAATAAAATGAGGAAATTGCATCGCATTGTCTGAGTAG
GTGTCATTCTATTCTGGGGGGTGGGGTGGGGCAGGACAGCAAGGGGGAGGATTGGGAAGTCAATAGCAGG
CATGCTGGGGATGCGGTGGGCTCTATGGGCGGCCGTTAATTAAGCTTTTGTTCCCTTTAGTGAGGGTTAA
TTGCGCGCTTGGCGTAATCATGGTCATAGCTGTTTCCTGTGTGAAATTGTTATCCGCTCACAATTCCACA
CAACATACGAGCCGGGAGCATAAAGTGTAAAGCCTGGGGTGCCTAATGAGTGAGCTAACTCACATTAATT
GCGTTGCGCTCACTGCCCGCTTTCCAGTCGGGAAACCTGTCGTGCCAGCTGCATTAATGAATCGGCCAAC
GCGCGGGGAGAGGCGGTTTGCGTATTGGGCGCTCTTCCGCTTCCTCGCTCACTGACTCGCTGCGCTCGGT
CGTTCGGCTGCGGCGAGCGGTATCAGCTCACTCAAAGGCGGTAATACGGTTATCCACAGAATCAGGGGAT
AACGCAGGAAAGAACATGTGAGCAAAAGGCCAGCAAAAGGCCAGGAACCGTAAAAAGGCCGCGTTGCTGG
CGTTTTTCCATAGGCTCCGCCCCCCTGACGAGCATCACAAAAATCGACGCTCAAGTCAGAGGTGGCGAAA
CCCGACAGGACTATAAAGATACCAGGCGTTTCCCCCTGGAAGCTCCCTCGTGCGCTCTCCTGTTCCGACC
CTGCCGCTTACCGGATACCTGTCCGCCTTTCTCCCTTCGGGAAGCGTGGCGCTTTCTCATAGCTCACGCT
GTAGGTATCTCAGTTCGGTGTAGGTCGTTCGCTCCAAGCTGGGCTGTGTGCACGAACCCCCCGTTCAGCC
CGACCGCTGCGCCTTATCCGGTAACTATCGTCTTGAGTCCAACCCGGTAAGACACGACTTATCGCCACTG
GCAGCAGCCACTGGTAACAGGATTAGCAGAGCGAGGTATGTAGGCGGTGCTACAGAGTTCTTGAAGTGGT
GGCCTAACTACGGCTACACTAGAAGAACAGTATTTGGTATCTGCGCTCTGCTGAAGCCAGTTACCTTCGG
AAAAAGAGTTGGTAGCTCTTGATCCGGCAAACAAACCACCGCTGGTAGCGGTGGTTTTTTTGTTTGCAAG
CAGCAGATTACGCGCAGAAAAAAAGGATCTCAAGAAGATCCTTTGATCTTTTCTACGGGGTCTGACGCTC
AGTGGAACGAAAACTCACGTTAAGGGATTTTGGTCATGAGATTATCAAAAAGGATCTTCACCTAGATCCT
TTTAAATTAAAAATGAAGTTTTAAATCAATCTAAAGTATATATGAGTAAACTTGGTCTGACAGTTACCAA
TGCTTAATCAGTGAGGCACCTATCTCAGCGATCTGTCTATTTCGTTCATCCATAGTTGCCTGACTCCCCG
TCGTGTAGATAACTACGATACGGGAGGGCTTACCATCTGGCCCCAGTGCTGCAATGATACCGCGAGACCC
ACGCTCACCGGCTCCAGATTTATCAGCAATAAACCAGCCAGCCGGAAGGGCCGAGCGCAGAAGTGGTCCT
GCAACTTTATCCGCCTCCATCCAGTCTATTAATTGTTGCCGGGAAGCTAGAGTAAGTAGTTCGCCAGTTA
ATAGTTTGCGCAACGTTGTTGCCATTGCTACAGGCATCGTGGTGTCACGCTCGTCGTTTGGTATGGCTTC
ATTCAGCTCCGGTTCCCAACGATCAAGGCGAGTTACATGATCCCCCATGTTGTGCAAAAAAGCGGTTAGC
TCCTTCGGTCCTCCGATCGTTGTCAGAAGTAAGTTGGCCGCAGTGTTATCACTCATGGTTATGGCAGCAC
TGCATAATTCTCTTACTGTCATGCCATCCGTAAGATGCTTTTCTGTGACTGGTGAGTACTCAACCAAGTC
ATTCTGAGAATAGTGTATGCGGCGACCGAGTTGCTCTTGCCCGGCGTCAATACGGGATAATACCGCGCCA
CATAGCAGAACTTTAAAAGTGCTCATCATTGGAAAACGTTCTTCGGGGCGAAAACTCTCAAGGATCTTAC
CGCTGTTGAGATCCAGTTCGATGTAACCCACTCGTGCACCCAACTGATCTTCAGCATCTTTTACTTTCAC
CAGCGTTTCTGGGTGAGCAAAAACAGGAAGGCAAAATGCCGCAAAAAAGGGAATAAGGGCGACACGGAAA
TGTTGAATACTCATACTCTTCCTTTTTCAATATTATTGAAGCATTTATCAGGGTTATTGTCTCATGAGCG
GATACATATTTGAATGTATTTAGAAAAATAAACAAATAGGGGTTCCGCGCACATTTCCCCGAAAAGTGCC
AC
